Addgene plasmid #198018: PCMV-ABE8e-VRER
Purpose: A-to-G base editor
Depositing lab: Donald Kohn. Depositing organization: University of California, Los Angeles (UCLA).
Backbone
  Vector backbone: pCMV
  Vector type: Mammalian Expression
Growth in bacteria
  Bacterial resistance: Ampicillin, 100 μg/mL
  Growth temperature: 37°C
  Growth strain: NEB Stable
  Copy number: High Copy
Gene/Insert
  Gene/Insert name: ABe8e-VRER
  Species: Unknown
  Cloning method: Gibson Cloning
Terms and licenses: Academic/Nonprofit Terms; Industry Terms: Not Available to Industry
How to cite: PCMV-ABE8e-VRER was a gift from Donald Kohn (Addgene plasmid # 198018 ; http://n2t.net/addgene:198018 ; RRID:Addgene_198018)
