[The description below was written by a language model from this plasmid's Addgene catalogue record and pLannotate feature annotations shown in this document.]
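Description:
PCMV-ABE8e-VRER is a mammalian expression plasmid on a pCMV backbone that encodes an adenine (A-to-G) base editor. It is propagated in E. coli through a high-copy ColE1/pUC-type origin and selected with ampicillin via the β-lactamase gene and its own promoter. Small remnants of cloning-vector sequence are also annotated (a bom fragment, a lac promoter/operator with CAP site, short lacI, MCS and SV40 promoter fragments). These appear to be backbone leftovers, not functional parts of the payload. No mammalian selection marker or reporter is annotated.

The expression cassette is driven by the human cytomegalovirus immediate early enhancer and promoter and terminated by the bovine growth hormone polyadenylation signal. A T7 promoter lies just upstream of the coding region and could in principle support in vitro transcription. The open reading frame begins with a tadA-derived adenosine deaminase domain; going by the construct name, this is the evolved ABE8e variant of the E. coli tRNA deaminase. It is followed by Streptococcus pyogenes Cas9 sequence, whose N-terminal portion is annotated as carrying the D10A mutation. That is consistent with the nickase form normally used in base editors, although the automated annotation labels it dCas9. "VRER" in the name refers to an engineered SpCas9 variant with altered PAM specificity, but the record does not list the individual substitutions. About 750 nt between the annotated Cas9 fragment and the poly(A) signal are unannotated, most likely because the variant C-terminal sequence and any localization signals were not matched.

Delivered with a separately supplied guide RNA, which this plasmid does not encode, the editor would be used for transient expression in mammalian cells. It converts A•T to G•C base pairs at target sites compatible with the VRER PAM.
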