Features (pLannotate 1.2.2; 17 found; start..end, strand, type, name):
      8..52      -  misc_feature   bom (fragment): basis of mobility region from pBR322
    283..586     +  enhancer       CMV enhancer: human cytomegalovirus immediate early enhancer
    587..790     +  promoter       CMV promoter: human cytomegalovirus (CMV) immediate early promoter
    832..850     +  promoter       T7 promoter: promoter for bacteriophage T7 RNA polymerase
    921..1412    +  CDS            tadA: TADA_ECOLI - Also known as yfhC. Experimental evidence at protein level: Swiss-Prot protein existence level 1. Catalyzes the deamination of adenosine to inosine at the wobble position 34 of tRNA(Arg2). Essential for cell viability. From Escherichia coli (strain K12).
   1515..3116    +  CDS            dCas9(N): N-terminal portion of catalytically inactive Streptococcus pyogenes dCas9 carrying the D10A mutation (Zetsche et al., 2015)
   3117..4985    +  CDS            Cas9(C) (fragment): C-terminal portion of Streptococcus pyogenes Cas9 (Zetsche et al., 2015)
   5733..5957    +  polyA_signal   bGH poly(A) signal: bovine growth hormone polyadenylation signal
   5961..5982    +  promoter       SV40 promoter (fragment): SV40 enhancer and early promoter
   5987..6003    +  misc_feature   MCS (fragment): pBluescript multiple cloning site
   6052..6068    -  protein_bind   lac operator: The lac repressor binds to the lac operator to inhibit transcription in E. coli. This inhibition can be relieved by adding lactose or isopropyl-β-D-thiogalactopyranoside (IPTG). lac repressor encoded by lacI
   6076..6106    -  promoter       lac promoter: promoter for the E. coli lac operon
   6121..6142    -  protein_bind   CAP binding site: CAP binding activates transcription in the presence of cAMP. E. coli catabolite activator protein
   6155..6247    -  CDS            lacI (fragment): lac repressor; lacI; The lac repressor binds to the lac operator to inhibit transcription in E. coli. This inhibition can be relieved by adding lactose or isopropyl-β-D-thiogalactopyranoside (IPTG).
   6430..7018    -  rep_origin     ori: high-copy-number ColE1/pMB1/pBR322/pUC origin of replication
   7189..8049    -  CDS            AmpR: β-lactamase; bla; confers resistance to ampicillin, carbenicillin, and related antibiotics
   8050..8154    -  promoter       AmpR promoter: bla
>Addgene plasmid #198018 | PCMV-ABE8e-VRER | addgene full sequence | sequence record 390315 | Addgene NGS Result
AGGGTCGACTCTCAGTACAATCTGCTCTGATGCCGCATAGTTAAGCCAGTATCTGCTCCCTGCTTGTGTG
TTGGAGGTCGCTGAGTAGTGCGCGAGCAAAATTTAAGCTACAACAAGGCAAGGCTTGACCGACAATTGCA
TGAAGAATCTGCTTAGGGTTAGGCGTTTTGCGCTGCTTCGCGATGTACGGGCCAGATATACGCGTTGACA
TTGATTATTGACTAGTTATTAATAGTAATCAATTACGGGGTCATTAGTTCATAGCCCATATATTGAGTTC
CGCGTTACATAACTTACGGTAAATGGCCCGCCTGGCTGACCGCCCAACGACCCCCGCCCATTGACGTCAA
TAATGACGTATGTTCCCATAGTAACGCCAATAGGGACTTTCCATTGACGTCAATGGGTGGAGTATTTACG
GTAAACTGCCCACTTGGCAGTACATCAAGTGTATCATATGCCAAGTACGCCCCCTATTGACGTCAATGAC
GGTAAATGGCCCGCCTGGCATTATGCCCAGTACATGACCTTATGGGACTTTCCTACTTGGCAGTACATCT
ACGTATTAGTCATCGCTATTACCATGGTGATGCGGTTTTGGCAGTACATCAATGGGCGTGGATAGCGGTT
TGACTCACGGGGATTTCCAAGTCTCCACCCCATTGACGTCAATGGGAGTTTGTTTTGGCACCAAAATCAA
CGGGACTTTCCAAAATGTCGTAACAACTCCGCCCCATTGACGCAAATGGGCGGTAGGCGTGTACGGTGGG
AGGTCTATATAAGCAGAGCTGGTTTAGTGAACCGTCAGATCCGCTAGAGATCCGCGGCCGCTAATACGAC
TCACTATAGGGAGAGCCGCCACCATGAAACGGACAGCCGACGGAAGCGAGTTCGAGTCACCAAAGAAGAA
GCGGAAAGTCTCTGAGGTGGAGTTTTCCCACGAGTACTGGATGAGACATGCCCTGACCCTGGCCAAGAGG
GCACGGGATGAGAGGGAGGTGCCTGTGGGAGCCGTGCTGGTGCTGAACAATAGAGTGATCGGCGAGGGCT
GGAACAGAGCCATCGGCCTGCACGACCCAACAGCCCATGCCGAAATTATGGCCCTGAGACAGGGCGGCCT
GGTCATGCAGAACTACAGACTGATTGACGCCACCCTGTACGTGACATTCGAGCCTTGCGTGATGTGCGCC
GGCGCCATGATCCACTCTAGGATCGGCCGCGTGGTGTTTGGCGTGAGGAACTCAAAAAGAGGCGCCGCAG
GCTCCCTGATGAACGTGCTGAACTACCCCGGCATGAATCACCGCGTCGAAATTACCGAGGGAATCCTGGC
AGATGAATGTGCCGCCCTGCTGTGCGATTTCTATCGGATGCCTAGACAGGTGTTCAATGCTCAGAAGAAG
GCCCAGAGCTCCATCAACTCCGGAGGATCTAGCGGAGGCTCCTCTGGCTCTGAGACACCTGGCACAAGCG
AGAGCGCAACACCTGAAAGCAGCGGGGGCAGCAGCGGGGGGTCAGACAAGAAGTACAGCATCGGCCTGGC
CATCGGCACCAACTCTGTGGGCTGGGCCGTGATCACCGACGAGTACAAGGTGCCCAGCAAGAAATTCAAG
GTGCTGGGCAACACCGACCGGCACAGCATCAAGAAGAACCTGATCGGAGCCCTGCTGTTCGACAGCGGCG
AAACAGCCGAGGCCACCCGGCTGAAGAGAACCGCCAGAAGAAGATACACCAGACGGAAGAACCGGATCTG
CTATCTGCAAGAGATCTTCAGCAACGAGATGGCCAAGGTGGACGACAGCTTCTTCCACAGACTGGAAGAG
TCCTTCCTGGTGGAAGAGGATAAGAAGCACGAGCGGCACCCCATCTTCGGCAACATCGTGGACGAGGTGG
CCTACCACGAGAAGTACCCCACCATCTACCACCTGAGAAAGAAACTGGTGGACAGCACCGACAAGGCCGA
CCTGCGGCTGATCTATCTGGCCCTGGCCCACATGATCAAGTTCCGGGGCCACTTCCTGATCGAGGGCGAC
CTGAACCCCGACAACAGCGACGTGGACAAGCTGTTCATCCAGCTGGTGCAGACCTACAACCAGCTGTTCG
AGGAAAACCCCATCAACGCCAGCGGCGTGGACGCCAAGGCCATCCTGTCTGCCAGACTGAGCAAGAGCAG
ACGGCTGGAAAATCTGATCGCCCAGCTGCCCGGCGAGAAGAAGAATGGCCTGTTCGGAAACCTGATTGCC
CTGAGCCTGGGCCTGACCCCCAACTTCAAGAGCAACTTCGACCTGGCCGAGGATGCCAAACTGCAGCTGA
GCAAGGACACCTACGACGACGACCTGGACAACCTGCTGGCCCAGATCGGCGACCAGTACGCCGACCTGTT
TCTGGCCGCCAAGAACCTGTCCGACGCCATCCTGCTGAGCGACATCCTGAGAGTGAACACCGAGATCACC
AAGGCCCCCCTGAGCGCCTCTATGATCAAGAGATACGACGAGCACCACCAGGACCTGACCCTGCTGAAAG
CTCTCGTGCGGCAGCAGCTGCCTGAGAAGTACAAAGAGATTTTCTTCGACCAGAGCAAGAACGGCTACGC
CGGCTACATTGACGGCGGAGCCAGCCAGGAAGAGTTCTACAAGTTCATCAAGCCCATCCTGGAAAAGATG
GACGGCACCGAGGAACTGCTCGTGAAGCTGAACAGAGAGGACCTGCTGCGGAAGCAGCGGACCTTCGACA
ACGGCAGCATCCCCCACCAGATCCACCTGGGAGAGCTGCACGCCATTCTGCGGCGGCAGGAAGATTTTTA
CCCATTCCTGAAGGACAACCGGGAAAAGATCGAGAAGATCCTGACCTTCCGCATCCCCTACTACGTGGGC
CCTCTGGCCAGGGGAAACAGCAGATTCGCCTGGATGACCAGAAAGAGCGAGGAAACCATCACCCCCTGGA
ACTTCGAGGAAGTGGTGGACAAGGGCGCTTCCGCCCAGAGCTTCATCGAGCGGATGACCAACTTCGATAA
GAACCTGCCCAACGAGAAGGTGCTGCCCAAGCACAGCCTGCTGTACGAGTACTTCACCGTGTATAACGAG
CTGACCAAAGTGAAATACGTGACCGAGGGAATGAGAAAGCCCGCCTTCCTGAGCGGCGAGCAGAAAAAGG
CCATCGTGGACCTGCTGTTCAAGACCAACCGGAAAGTGACCGTGAAGCAGCTGAAAGAGGACTACTTCAA
GAAAATCGAGTGCTTCGACTCCGTGGAAATCTCCGGCGTGGAAGATCGGTTCAACGCCTCCCTGGGCACA
TACCACGATCTGCTGAAAATTATCAAGGACAAGGACTTCCTGGACAATGAGGAAAACGAGGACATTCTGG
AAGATATCGTGCTGACCCTGACACTGTTTGAGGACAGAGAGATGATCGAGGAACGGCTGAAAACCTATGC
CCACCTGTTCGACGACAAAGTGATGAAGCAGCTGAAGCGGCGGAGATACACCGGCTGGGGCAGGCTGAGC
CGGAAGCTGATCAACGGCATCCGGGACAAGCAGTCCGGCAAGACAATCCTGGATTTCCTGAAGTCCGACG
GCTTCGCCAACAGAAACTTCATGCAGCTGATCCACGACGACAGCCTGACCTTTAAAGAGGACATCCAGAA
AGCCCAGGTGTCCGGCCAGGGCGATAGCCTGCACGAGCACATTGCCAATCTGGCCGGCAGCCCCGCCATT
AAGAAGGGCATCCTGCAGACAGTGAAGGTGGTGGACGAGCTCGTGAAAGTGATGGGCCGGCACAAGCCCG
AGAACATCGTGATCGAAATGGCCAGAGAGAACCAGACCACCCAGAAGGGACAGAAGAACAGCCGCGAGAG
AATGAAGCGGATCGAAGAGGGCATCAAAGAGCTGGGCAGCCAGATCCTGAAAGAACACCCCGTGGAAAAC
ACCCAGCTGCAGAACGAGAAGCTGTACCTGTACTACCTGCAGAATGGGCGGGATATGTACGTGGACCAGG
AACTGGACATCAACCGGCTGTCCGACTACGATGTGGACCATATCGTGCCTCAGAGCTTTCTGAAGGACGA
CTCCATCGACAACAAGGTGCTGACCAGAAGCGACAAGAACCGGGGCAAGAGCGACAACGTGCCCTCCGAA
GAGGTCGTGAAGAAGATGAAGAACTACTGGCGGCAGCTGCTGAACGCCAAGCTGATTACCCAGAGAAAGT
TCGACAATCTGACCAAGGCCGAGAGAGGCGGCCTGAGCGAACTGGATAAGGCCGGCTTCATCAAGAGACA
GCTGGTGGAAACCCGGCAGATCACAAAGCACGTGGCACAGATCCTGGACTCCCGGATGAACACTAAGTAC
GACGAGAATGACAAGCTGATCCGGGAAGTGAAAGTGATCACCCTGAAGTCCAAGCTGGTGTCCGATTTCC
GGAAGGATTTCCAGTTTTACAAAGTGCGCGAGATCAACAACTACCACCACGCCCACGACGCCTACCTGAA
CGCCGTCGTGGGAACCGCCCTGATCAAAAAGTACCCTAAGCTGGAAAGCGAGTTCGTGTACGGCGACTAC
AAGGTGTACGACGTGCGGAAGATGATCGCCAAGAGCGAGCAGGAAATCGGCAAGGCTACCGCCAAGTACT
TCTTCTACAGCAACATCATGAACTTTTTCAAGACCGAGATTACCCTGGCCAACGGCGAGATCCGGAAGCG
GCCTCTGATCGAGACAAACGGCGAAACCGGGGAGATCGTGTGGGATAAGGGCCGGGATTTTGCCACCGTG
CGGAAAGTGCTGAGCATGCCCCAAGTGAATATCGTGAAAAAGACCGAGGTGCAGACAGGCGGCTTCAGCA
AAGAGTCTATCCTGCCCAAGAGGAACAGCGATAAGCTGATCGCCAGAAAGAAGGACTGGGACCCTAAGAA
GTACGGCGGCTTCGTGAGCCCTACAGTTGCCTATTCTGTCCTAGTAGTGGCAAAAGTTGAGAAGGGAAAA
TCCAAGAAACTGAAGTCAGTCAAAGAATTATTGGGGATAACGATTATGGAGCGCTCGTCTTTTGAAAAGA
ACCCCATCGACTTCCTTGAGGCGAAAGGTTACAAGGAAGTAAAAAAGGATCTCATAATTAAACTACCAAA
GTATAGTCTGTTTGAGTTAGAAAATGGCCGAAAACGGATGTTGGCTAGCGCCAGAGAGCTTCAAAAGGGG
AACGAACTCGCACTACCGTCTAAATACGTGAATTTCCTGTATTTAGCGTCCCATTACGAGAAGTTGAAAG
GTTCACCTGAAGATAACGAACAGAAGCAACTTTTTGTTGAGCAGCACAAACATTATCTCGACGAAATCAT
AGAGCAAATTTCGGAATTCAGTAAGAGAGTCATCCTAGCTGATGCCAATCTGGACAAAGTATTAAGCGCA
TACAACAAGCACAGGGATAAACCCATACGTGAGCAGGCGGAAAATATTATCCATTTGTTTACTCTTACCA
ACCTCGGCGCTCCAGCCGCATTCAAGTATTTTGACACAACGATAGATCGCAAAGAGTACAGATCTACCAA
GGAGGTGCTAGACGCGACACTGATTCACCAATCCATCACGGGATTATATGAAACTCGGATAGATTTGTCA
CAGCTTGGGGGTGACTCTGGCGGCTCAAAAAGAACCGCCGACGGCAGCGAATTCGAGCCCAAGAAGAAGA
GGAAAGTCTAACCGGTCATCATCACCATCACCATTGAGTTTAAACCCGCTGATCAGCCTCGACTGTGCCT
TCTAGTTGCCAGCCATCTGTTGTTTGCCCCTCCCCCGTGCCTTCCTTGACCCTGGAAGGTGCCACTCCCA
CTGTCCTTTCCTAATAAAATGAGGAAATTGCATCGCATTGTCTGAGTAGGTGTCATTCTATTCTGGGGGG
TGGGGTGGGGCAGGACAGCAAGGGGGAGGATTGGGAAGACAATAGCAGGCATGCTGGGGATGCGGTGGGC
TCTATGGCTTCTGAGGCGGAAAGAACCAGCTGGGGCTCGATACCGTCGACCTCTAGCTAGAGCTTGGCGT
AATCATGGTCATAGCTGTTTCCTGTGTGAAATTGTTATCCGCTCACAATTCCACACAACATACGAGCCGG
AAGCATAAAGTGTAAAGCCTAGGGTGCCTAATGAGTGAGCTAACTCACATTAATTGCGTTGCGCTCACTG
CCCGCTTTCCAGTCGGGAAACCTGTCGTGCCAGCTGCATTAATGAATCGGCCAACGCGCGGGGAGAGGCG
GTTTGCGTATTGGGCGCTCTTCCGCTTCCTCGCTCACTGACTCGCTGCGCTCGGTCGTTCGGCTGCGGCG
AGCGGTATCAGCTCACTCAAAGGCGGTAATACGGTTATCCACAGAATCAGGGGATAACGCAGGAAAGAAC
ATGTGAGCAAAAGGCCAGCAAAAGGCCAGGAACCGTAAAAAGGCCGCGTTGCTGGCGTTTTTCCATAGGC
TCCGCCCCCCTGACGAGCATCACAAAAATCGACGCTCAAGTCAGAGGTGGCGAAACCCGACAGGACTATA
AAGATACCAGGCGTTTCCCCCTGGAAGCTCCCTCGTGCGCTCTCCTGTTCCGACCCTGCCGCTTACCGGA
TACCTGTCCGCCTTTCTCCCTTCGGGAAGCGTGGCGCTTTCTCATAGCTCACGCTGTAGGTATCTCAGTT
CGGTGTAGGTCGTTCGCTCCAAGCTGGGCTGTGTGCACGAACCCCCCGTTCAGCCCGACCGCTGCGCCTT
ATCCGGTAACTATCGTCTTGAGTCCAACCCGGTAAGACACGACTTATCGCCACTGGCAGCAGCCACTGGT
AACAGGATTAGCAGAGCGAGGTATGTAGGCGGTGCTACAGAGTTCTTGAAGTGGTGGCCTAACTACGGCT
ACACTAGAAGAACAGTATTTGGTATCTGCGCTCTGCTGAAGCCAGTTACCTTCGGAAAAAGAGTTGGTAG
CTCTTGATCCGGCAAACAAACCACCGCTGGTAGCGGTGGTTTTTTTGTTTGCAAGCAGCAGATTACGCGC
AGAAAAAAAGGATCTCAAGAAGATCCTTTGATCTTTTCTACGGGGTCTGACACTCAGTGGAACGAAAACT
CACGTTAAGGGATTTTGGTCATGAGATTATCAAAAAGGATCTTCACCTAGATCCTTTTAAATTAAAAATG
AAGTTTTAAATCAATCTAAAGTATATATGAGTAAACTTGGTCTGACAGTTACCAATGCTTAATCAGTGAG
GCACCTATCTCAGCGATCTGTCTATTTCGTTCATCCATAGTTGCCTGACTCCCCGTCGTGTAGATAACTA
CGATACGGGAGGGCTTACCATCTGGCCCCAGTGCTGCAATGATACCGCGAGACCCACGCTCACCGGCTCC
AGATTTATCAGCAATAAACCAGCCAGCCGGAAGGGCCGAGCGCAGAAGTGGTCCTGCAACTTTATCCGCC
TCCATCCAGTCTATTAATTGTTGCCGGGAAGCTAGAGTAAGTAGTTCGCCAGTTAATAGTTTGCGCAACG
TTGTTGCCATTGCTACAGGCATCGTGGTGTCACGCTCGTCGTTTGGTATGGCTTCATTCAGCTCCGGTTC
CCAACGATCAAGGCGAGTTACATGATCCCCCATGTTGTGCAAAAAAGCGGTTAGCTCCTTCGGTCCTCCG
ATCGTTGTCAGAAGTAAGTTGGCCGCAGTGTTATCACTCATGGTTATGGCAGCACTGCATAATTCTCTTA
CTGTCATGCCATCCGTAAGATGCTTTTCTGTGACTGGTGAGTACTCAACCAAGTCATTCTGAGAATAGTG
TATGCGGCGACCGAGTTGCTCTTGCCCGGCGTCAATACGGGATAATACCGCGCCACATAGCAGAACTTTA
AAAGTGCTCATCATTGGAAAACGTTCTTCGGGGCGAAAACTCTCAAGGATCTTACCGCTGTTGAGATCCA
GTTCGATGTAACCCACTCGTGCACCCAACTGATCTTCAGCATCTTTTACTTTCACCAGCGTTTCTGGGTG
AGCAAAAACAGGAAGGCAAAATGCCGCAAAAAAGGGAATAAGGGCGACACGGAAATGTTGAATACTCATA
CTCTTCCTTTTTCAATATTATTGAAGCATTTATCAGGGTTATTGTCTCATGAGCGGATACATATTTGAAT
GTATTTAGAAAAATAAACAAATAGGGGTTCCGCGCACATTTCCCCGAAAAGTGCCACCTGACGTCGACGG
ATCGGGAGATCGATCTCCCGATCCCCT
